Addgene plasmid #203122: Salsa-BC281-P3H5
Purpose: Expression of barcoded reporter plasmid for PRESTO-Salsa; EGFP/BC281
Depositing lab: Noah Palm. Depositing organization: Yale University. Publication: Highly multiplexed bioactivity screening reveals human and microbiota metabolome-GPCRome interactions. Chen H, Rosen CE, Gonzalez-Hernandez JA, Song D, Potempa J, Ring AM, Palm NW. Cell. 2023 Jul 6;186(14):3095-3110.e19. doi: 10.1016/j.cell.2023.05.024. Epub 2023 Jun 14. PubMed 37321219.
Backbone
  Vector backbone: pCER206
  Vector type: Mammalian Expression
Growth in bacteria
  Bacterial resistance: Ampicillin, 100 μg/mL
  Growth temperature: 37°C
  Growth strain: DH5alpha
  Copy number: High Copy
Gene/Insert
  Gene/Insert name: EGFP/BC281
  Species: Synthetic
  Insert size (bp): 730
  Promoter: Tet Response Element (TRE)
  Cloning method: Restriction Enzyme; 5′ cloning site BsrGI (not destroyed); 3′ cloning site HindIII (not destroyed)
  Sequencing primers: 5′ Custom primer (GAAGCGCGATCACATGG)
Terms and licenses: Academic/Nonprofit Terms; Industry Terms: Not Available to Industry
How to cite: Salsa-BC281-P3H5 was a gift from Noah Palm (Addgene plasmid # 203122 ; http://n2t.net/addgene:203122 ; RRID:Addgene_203122)
