[The description below was written by a language model from this plasmid's Addgene catalogue record and pLannotate feature annotations shown in this document.]
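Description:
Salsa-BC281-P3H5 is a mammalian expression reporter plasmid of about 5.1 kb built on the pCER206 backbone. It is one member of a barcoded reporter set for PRESTO-Salsa, a highly multiplexed assay for screening GPCR bioactivity. It is propagated in E. coli as a high-copy plasmid from a ColE1/pUC-type origin and selected with ampicillin through the bla gene and its native promoter. The feature table shows no mammalian selection marker, only short remnants of lacI, an aminoglycoside phosphotransferase gene and SV40 large T antigen, which appear to be leftovers from earlier cloning steps.

The payload is a roughly 730 bp synthetic EGFP/BC281 insert under a Tet response element promoter. The annotation shows a tetO array flanked on either side by minimal promoter elements: a TRE3G-type fragment pointing toward EGFP, and a minimal CMV promoter pointing the opposite way toward a rabbit β-globin intron, a globin coding fragment and a β-globin poly(A) signal. This resembles a bidirectional Tet-responsive layout, though no complete coding sequence is annotated on the β-globin side. The mammalian codon-optimised EGFP is followed by a short polylinker fragment and an SV40 poly(A) region annotated on the opposite strand. The barcode BC281 is not annotated separately. The BsrGI and HindIII cloning sites suggest it lies at or just after the 3′ end of EGFP, where it would be carried on the reporter transcript, but the record does not state its position.

In use, a tetracycline-controlled transactivator supplied in trans would switch on transcription of the barcoded EGFP message. The barcode would then let this reporter's output be distinguished from others in a pooled experiment. The record does not specify which receptor is paired with this barcode.
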