Features (pLannotate 1.2.2; 17 found; start..end, strand, type, name):
      2..55      +  CDS            lacI (fragment): lac repressor; lacI; The lac repressor binds to the lac operator to inhibit transcription in E. coli. This inhibition can be relieved by adding lactose or isopropyl-β-D-thiogalactopyranoside (IPTG).
    388..443     -  polyA_signal   β-globin poly(A) signal: rabbit β-globin polyadenylation signal (Gil and Proudfoot, 1987)
    518..640     -  CDS            HBB: HBB_COLGU - Experimental evidence at transcript level: Swiss-Prot protein existence level 2. Involved in oxygen transport from the lung to the various peripheral tissues. From Colobus guereza (Mantled guereza) (Eastern black-and-white colobus monkey).
    644..1216    -  intron         β-globin intron: intron from rabbit β-globin gene
   1312..1343    -  misc_feature   MCS (fragment): pUC18/19 multiple cloning site
   1437..1475    -  promoter       minimal CMV promoter: human cytomegalovirus (CMV) immediate early promoter
   1493..1708    -  protein_bind   tetracycline response element (fragment): contains seven copies of the tetracycline operator tetO tetracycline repressor TetR
   1708..1753    +  promoter       TRE3GV promoter (fragment): 3rd-generation Tet-responsive promoter that can be activated by binding of Tet-On® 3G, optimized for retroviral and lentiviral vectors
   1829..1856    +  misc_feature   MCS (fragment): pBluescript multiple cloning site
   1861..2580    +  CDS            EGFP: the original enhanced GFP (Yang et al., 1996) mammalian codon-optimized
   2591..2613    +  misc_feature   MCS (fragment): pBluescript multiple cloning site
   2627..2761    -  polyA_signal   SV40 poly(A) signal: SV40 polyadenylation signal
   2784..2867    -  CDS            large T antigen (fragment): large T antigen from SV40 (simian virus 40)
   2861..3091    -  CDS            str (fragment): STR_KLEPN - Protein inferred from homology: Swiss-Prot protein existence level 3. The aminoglycoside phosphotransferases achieve inactivation of their antibiotic substrates by phosphorylation. From Klebsiella pneumoniae.
   3210..3314    +  promoter       AmpR promoter: bla
   3315..4175    +  CDS            AmpR: β-lactamase; bla; confers resistance to ampicillin, carbenicillin, and related antibiotics
   4346..4934    +  rep_origin     ori: high-copy-number ColE1/pMB1/pBR322/pUC origin of replication
>Addgene plasmid #203122 | Salsa-BC281-P3H5 | addgene full sequence | sequence record 421466 | Addgene NGS Result
AGCGCCCAATACGCAAACCGCCTCTCCCCGCGCGTTGGCCGATTCATTAATGCAGTCGAGGGATCTCCAT
AAGAGAAGAGGGACAGCTATGACTGGGAGTAGTCAGGAGAGGAGGAAAAATCTGGCTAGTAAAACATGTA
AGGAAAATTTTAGGGATGTTAAAGAAAAAAATAACACAAAACAAAATATAAAAAAAATCTAACCTCAAGT
CAAGGCTTTTCTATGGAATAAGGAATGGACAGCAGGGGGCTGTTTCATATACTGATGACCTCTTTATAGC
CAACCTTTGTTCATGGCAGCCAGCATATGGGCATATGTTGCCAAACTCTAAACCAAATACTCATTCTGAT
GTTTTAAATGATTTGCCCTCCCATATGTCCTTCCGAGTGAGAGACACAAAAAATTCCAACACACTATTGC
AATGAAAATAAATTTCCTTTATTAGCCAGAAGTCAGATGCTCAAGGGGCTTCATGATGTCCCCATAATTT
TTGGCAGAGGGAAAAAGATCGATCTCAGTGGTATTTGTGAGCCAGGGCATTGGCCACACCAGCCACCACC
TTCTGATAGGCAGCCTGCACCTGAGGAGTGAATTCTTTGCCAAAATGATGAGACAGCACAACAACCAGCA
CGTTGCCCAGGAGCTGTAGGAAAGAGAAGAAGGCATGAACATGGTTAGCAGAGGGGCCCGGTTTGGACTC
AGAGTATTTTATCCTCATCTCAAACAGTGTATATCATTGTAACCATAAAGAGAAAGGCAGGATGATGACC
AGGGTGTAGTTGTTTCTACCAATAAGAATATTTCCACGCCAGCCAGAATTTATATGCAGAAATATTCTAC
CTTATCATTTAATTATAACAATTGTTCTCTAAAACTGTGCTGAAGTACAATATAATATACCCTGATTGCC
TTGAAAAAAAAGTGATTAGAGAAAGTACTTACAATCTGACAAATAAACAAAAGTGAATTTAAAAATTCGT
TACAAATGCAAGCTAAAGTTTAACGAAAAAGTTACAGAAAATGAAAAGAAAATAAGAGGAGACAATGGTT
GTCAACAGAGTAGAAAGTGAAAGAAACAAAATTATCATGAGGGTCCATGGTGATACAAGGGACATCTTCC
CATTCTAAACAACACCCTGAAAACTTTGCCCCCTCCATATAACATGAATTTTACAATAGCGAAAAAGAAA
GAACAATCAAGGGTCCCCAAACTCACCCTGAAGTTCTCAGCTCTAGAGATATCGTCGAGGCCGCGCTAGC
GTTTAAACTGTCGACCTTAATTAAGAGATCTGCTCGAGGCGCGTCAGCTGACTAGAGGATCCCCGGGTAC
CGAGCTCGAATTCGGGGCCGCGGAGGCTGGATCGGTCCCGGTGTCTTCTATGGAGGTCAAAACAGCGTGG
ATGGCGTCTCCAGGCGATCTGACGGTTCACTAAACGAGCTCTGCTTATATAGGCCTCCCACCGTACACGC
CTACCTCGACCCGGGTACCGAGCTCGACTTTCACTTTTCTCTATCACTGATAGGGAGTGGTAAACTCGAC
TTTCACTTTTCTCTATCACTGATAGGGAGTGGTAAACTCGACTTTCACTTTTCTCTATCACTGATAGGGA
GTGGTAAACTCGACTTTCACTTTTCTCTATCACTGATAGGGAGTGGTAAACTCGACTTTCACTTTTCTCT
ATCACTGATAGGGAGTGGTAAACTCGACCTATATAAGCAGAGCTCGTTTAGTGAACCGTCAGATCGCCTG
GAGACGCCATCCACGCTGTTTTGACCTCCATAGAAGACACCGGGACCGATCCAGCCTCCGCGGCCCCGAA
TTCCTGCAGCGGCCGCTCTAGAACTAGTGGATCCCCGCGGATGGTGAGCAAGGGCGAGGAGCTGTTCACC
GGGGTGGTGCCCATCCTGGTCGAGCTGGACGGCGACGTAAACGGCCACAAGTTCAGCGTGTCCGGCGAGG
GCGAGGGCGATGCCACCTACGGCAAGCTGACCCTGAAGTTCATCTGCACCACCGGCAAGCTGCCCGTGCC
CTGGCCCACCCTCGTGACCACCCTGACCTACGGCGTGCAGTGCTTCAGCCGCTACCCCGACCACATGAAG
CAGCACGACTTCTTCAAGTCCGCCATGCCCGAAGGCTACGTCCAGGAGCGCACCATCTTCTTCAAGGACG
ACGGCAACTACAAGACCCGCGCCGAGGTGAAGTTCGAGGGCGACACCCTGGTGAACCGCATCGAGCTGAA
GGGCATCGACTTCAAGGAGGACGGCAACATCCTGGGGCACAAGCTGGAGTACAACTACAACAGCCACAAC
GTCTATATCATGGCCGACAAGCAGAAGAACGGCATCAAGGTGAACTTCAAGATCCGCCACAACATCGAGG
ACGGCAGCGTGCAGCTCGCCGACCACTACCAGCAGAACACCCCCATCGGCGACGGCCCCGTGCTGCTGCC
CGACAACCACTACCTGAGCACCCAGTCCGCCCTGAGCAAAGACCCCAACGAGAAGCGCGATCACATGGTC
CTGCTGGAGTTCGTGACCGCCGCCGGGATCACTCTCGGCATGGACGAGCTGTACAAGTAATGAGTTTGTC
GAATTCGATATCAAGCTTGTCGACCTAGTTCTAGAGGATCCAGACATGATAAGATACATTGATGAGTTTG
GACAAACCACAACTAGAATGCAGTGAAAAAAATGCTTTATTTGTGAAATTTGTGATGCTATTGCTTTATT
TGTAACCATTATAAGCTGCAATAAACAAGTTAACAACAACAATTGCATTCATTTTATGTTTCAGGTTCAG
GGGGAGGTGTGGGAGGTTTTTTAAAGCAAGTAAAACCTCTACAAATGTGGTATGGCTGATTATGATCCTG
CAAGCCTCGTCGTCCTGGCCGGACCACGCTATCTGTGCAAGGTCCCCGGCCCCGGACGCGCGCTCCATGA
GCAGAGCGCCCGCCGCCGAGGCGAAGACTCGGGCGGCGCCCTGCCCGTCCCACCAGGTCAACAGGCGGTA
ACCGGCCTCTTCATCGGGAATGCGCGCGACCTTCAGCATCGCCGGCATGTCCCCCTGGCGGACGGGAAGT
ATCCAGCTCGACCAAGCTGGCCGCGTCGAGTGAAGACGAAAGGGCCTCGTGATACGCCTATTTTTATAGG
TTAATGTCATGATAATAATGGTTTCTTAGACGTCAGGTGGCACTTTTCGGGGAAATGTGCGCGGAACCCC
TATTTGTTTATTTTTCTAAATACATTCAAATATGTATCCGCTCATGAGACAATAACCCTGATAAATGCTT
CAATAATATTGAAAAAGGAAGAGTATGAGTATTCAACATTTCCGTGTCGCCCTTATTCCCTTTTTTGCGG
CATTTTGCCTTCCTGTTTTTGCTCACCCAGAAACGCTGGTGAAAGTAAAAGATGCTGAAGATCAGTTGGG
TGCACGAGTGGGTTACATCGAACTGGATCTCAACAGCGGTAAGATCCTTGAGAGTTTTCGCCCCGAAGAA
CGTTTTCCAATGATGAGCACTTTTAAAGTTCTGCTATGTGGCGCGGTATTATCCCGTGTTGACGCCGGGC
AAGAGCAACTCGGTCGCCGCATACACTATTCTCAGAATGACTTGGTTGAGTACTCACCAGTCACAGAAAA
GCATCTTACGGATGGCATGACAGTAAGAGAATTATGCAGTGCTGCCATAACCATGAGTGATAACACTGCG
GCCAACTTACTTCTGACAACGATCGGAGGACCGAAGGAGCTAACCGCTTTTTTGCACAACATGGGGGATC
ATGTAACTCGCCTTGATCGTTGGGAACCGGAGCTGAATGAAGCCATACCAAACGACGAGCGTGACACCAC
GATGCCTGTAGCAATGGCAACAACGTTGCGCAAACTATTAACTGGCGAACTACTTACTCTAGCTTCCCGG
CAACAATTAATAGACTGGATGGAGGCGGATAAAGTTGCAGGACCACTTCTGCGCTCGGCCCTTCCGGCTG
GCTGGTTTATTGCTGATAAATCTGGAGCCGGTGAGCGTGGGTCTCGCGGTATCATTGCAGCACTGGGGCC
AGATGGTAAGCCCTCCCGTATCGTAGTTATCTACACGACGGGGAGTCAGGCAACTATGGATGAACGAAAT
AGACAGATCGCTGAGATAGGTGCCTCACTGATTAAGCATTGGTAACTGTCAGACCAAGTTTACTCATATA
TACTTTAGATTGATTTAAAACTTCATTTTTAATTTAAAAGGATCTAGGTGAAGATCCTTTTTGATAATCT
CATGACCAAAATCCCTTAACGTGAGTTTTCGTTCCACTGAGCGTCAGACCCCGTAGAAAAGATCAAAGGA
TCTTCTTGAGATCCTTTTTTTCTGCGCGTAATCTGCTGCTTGCAAACAAAAAAACCACCGCTACCAGCGG
TGGTTTGTTTGCCGGATCAAGAGCTACCAACTCTTTTTCCGAAGGTAACTGGCTTCAGCAGAGCGCAGAT
ACCAAATACTGTTCTTCTAGTGTAGCCGTAGTTAGGCCACCACTTCAAGAACTCTGTAGCACCGCCTACA
TACCTCGCTCTGCTAATCCTGTTACCAGTGGCTGCTGCCAGTGGCGATAAGTCGTGTCTTACCGGGTTGG
ACTCAAGACGATAGTTACCGGATAAGGCGCAGCGGTCGGGCTGAACGGGGGGTTCGTGCACACAGCCCAG
CTTGGAGCGAACGACCTACACCGAACTGAGATACCTACAGCGTGAGCTATGAGAAAGCGCCACGCTTCCC
GAAGGGAGAAAGGCGGACAGGTATCCGGTAAGCGGCAGGGTCGGAACAGGAGAGCGCACGAGGGAGCTTC
CAGGGGGAAACGCCTGGTATCTTTATAGTCCTGTCGGGTTTCGCCACCTCTGACTTGAGCGTCGATTTTT
GTGATGCTCGTCAGGGGGGCGGAGCCTATGGAAAAACGCCAGCAACGCGGCCTTTTTACGGTTCCTGGCC
TTTTGCTGGCCTTTTGCTCACATGTTCTTTCCTGCGTTATCCCCTGATTCTGTGGATAACCGTATTACCG
CCTTTGAGTGAGCTGATACCGCTCGCCGCAGCCGAACGACCGAGCGCAGCGAGTCAGTGAGCGAGGAAGC
GGAAG
