>Addgene plasmid #203122 | Salsa-BC281-P3H5 | depositor partial sequence | sequence record 393995 | BC281
TGAGTTTGTC
